Addgene plasmid #121938: pHAGE-EFS-PCP-GFPnls
Purpose: CRISPR-Sirius plasmid
Depositing lab: Thoru Pederson. Depositing organization: University of Massachusetts, Worcester. Publication: CRISPR-Sirius: RNA scaffolds for signal amplification in genome imaging. Ma H, Tu LC, Naseri A, Chung YC, Grunwald D, Zhang S, Pederson T. Nat Methods. 2018 Nov;15(11):928-931. doi: 10.1038/s41592-018-0174-0. Epub 2018 Oct 30. PubMed 30377374.
Backbone
  Vector backbone: pHAGE-EFS
  Backbone size w/o insert (bp): 6143
  Total vector size (bp): 7324
  Vector type: Mammalian Expression, Lentiviral
Growth in bacteria
  Bacterial resistance: Ampicillin, 100 μg/mL
  Growth temperature: 37°C
  Growth strain: NEB Stable
  Copy number: High Copy
Gene/Insert
  Gene/Insert name: PCP-GFPnls
  Species: Synthetic
  Insert size (bp): 1181
  Promoter: EFS
  Tag / fusion protein: sfGFP (C terminal on backbone)
  Cloning method: Restriction Enzyme; 5′ cloning site Nco I (not destroyed); 3′ cloning site Xba I (not destroyed)
  Sequencing primers: 5′ cgaaggaatagaagaagaaggtgga; 3′ CCAAAGGGAGATCCGACTCG
Terms and licenses: Academic/Nonprofit Terms; Industry Terms: Not Available to Industry
How to cite: pHAGE-EFS-PCP-GFPnls was a gift from Thoru Pederson (Addgene plasmid # 121938 ; http://n2t.net/addgene:121938 ; RRID:Addgene_121938)
