[The description below was written by a language model from this plasmid's Addgene catalogue record and the feature table of its GenBank file.]
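Description:
pHAGE-EFS-PCP-GFPnls is a 7.3 kb HIV-1-derived lentiviral transfer plasmid for mammalian expression, built on the pHAGE-EFS backbone and deposited as a component of the CRISPR-Sirius genome-imaging system. In bacteria it is maintained by a high-copy ColE1/pUC-type origin and selected with ampicillin through the bla gene. The viral portion contains a full-length LTR at the 5′ end (auto-annotated as a 3′ LTR), the Psi packaging signal, the Rev response element for Rev-dependent nuclear export of the genomic RNA, the cPPT/CTS element that aids nuclear import of the reverse-transcribed genome, and a U3-deleted, self-inactivating 3′ LTR. No mammalian selection marker is annotated, so transduced cells would be identified by their fluorescence.

The payload is a synthetic fusion of about 1.2 kb driven by the EFS promoter, the intron-less core of the human EF-1α promoter, and preceded by a Kozak consensus. The feature table annotates superfolder GFP followed by an SV40 large T antigen nuclear localization signal. The roughly 400 bp between the Kozak sequence and sfGFP is unannotated but corresponds by position to the PCP portion named in the catalogue entry. PCP generally denotes the PP7 bacteriophage coat protein, which binds PP7 RNA hairpins. A WPRE downstream of the coding sequence enhances transcript stability and expression.

In CRISPR-based imaging of this kind, a nuclear-targeted fluorescent coat protein is recruited to cognate aptamers embedded in a guide RNA scaffold, so that dCas9-bound genomic loci appear as bright foci. The associated publication describes scaffolds designed to amplify that signal, although the record itself gives the purpose only as a CRISPR-Sirius plasmid.
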