LOCUS       Exported 7324 bp ds-DNA circular SYN 12-MAY-2021
DEFINITION  CRISPR-Sirius plasmid.
ACCESSION   .
VERSION     .
KEYWORDS    pHAGE-EFS-PCP-GFPnls
SOURCE      synthetic DNA construct
  ORGANISM  synthetic DNA construct
REFERENCE   1 (bases 1 to 7324)
  AUTHORS   Ma H, Tu LC, Naseri A, Chung YC, Grunwald D, Zhang S, Pederson T
  TITLE     CRISPR-Sirius: RNA scaffolds for signal amplification in genome
            imaging.
  JOURNAL   Nat Methods. 2018 Nov;15(11):928-931. doi:
            10.1038/s41592-018-0174-0. Epub 2018 Oct 30.
  PUBMED    30377374
REFERENCE   2 (bases 1 to 7324)
  AUTHORS   .
  TITLE     Direct Submission
  JOURNAL   Exported May 12, 2021 from SnapGene Server 1.1.58
            http://www.snapgene.com
FEATURES             Location/Qualifiers
     source          1..7324
                     /organism="synthetic DNA construct"
                     /mol_type="other DNA"
     LTR             1..634
                     /label=3' LTR
                     /note="3' long terminal repeat (LTR) from HIV-1"
     misc_feature    681..806
                     /label=HIV-1 Psi
                     /note="packaging signal of human immunodeficiency virus
                     type 1"
     misc_feature    1303..1536
                     /label=RRE
                     /note="The Rev response element (RRE) of HIV-1 allows for
                     Rev-dependent mRNA export from the nucleus to the
                     cytoplasm."
     CDS             1721..1765
                     /codon_start=1
                     /product="antigenic peptide corresponding to amino acids
                     655 to 669 of the HIV envelope protein gp41 (Lutje Hulsik
                     et al., 2013)"
                     /label=gp41 peptide
                     /note="recognized by the 2H10 single-chain llama nanobody"
                     /translation="KNEQELLELDKWASL"
     misc_feature    2058..2175
                     /label=cPPT/CTS
                     /note="central polypurine tract and central termination
                     sequence of HIV-1"
     promoter        2265..2476
                     /label=EF-1-alpha core promoter
                     /note="core promoter for human elongation factor
                     EF-1-alpha"
     regulatory      2522..2531
                     /regulatory_class="other"
                     /note="vertebrate consensus sequence for strong initiation
                     of translation (Kozak, 1987)"
     CDS             2933..3646
                     /codon_start=1
                     /product="GFP variant that folds robustly even when fused
                     to poorly folded proteins (Pedelacq et al., 2006)"
                     /label=superfolder GFP
                     /translation="MRKGEELFTGVVPILVELDGDVNGHKFSVRGEGEGDATNGKLTLK
                     FICTTGKLPVPWPTLVTTLTYGVQCFARYPDHMKQHDFFKSAMPEGYVQERTISFKDDG
                     TYKTRAEVKFEGDTLVNRIELKGIDFKEDGNILGHKLEYNFNSHNVYITADKQKNGIKA
                     NFKIRHNVEDGSVQLADHYQQNTPIGDGPVLLPDNHYLSTQSVLSKDPNEKRDHMVLLE
                     FVTAAGITHGMDELYK"
     CDS             3683..3703
                     /codon_start=1
                     /product="nuclear localization signal of SV40 (simian virus
                     40) large T antigen"
                     /label=SV40 NLS
                     /translation="PKKKRKV"
     misc_feature    3714..4302
                     /label=WPRE
                     /note="woodchuck hepatitis virus posttranscriptional
                     regulatory element"
     primer_bind     complement(3767..3787)
                     /label=WPRE-R
                     /note="WPRE, reverse primer"
     CDS             complement(4185..4196)
                     /codon_start=1
                     /product="Factor Xa recognition and cleavage site"
                     /label=Factor Xa site
                     /translation="IEGR"
     LTR             4377..4610
                     /label=3' LTR (Delta-U3)
                     /note="self-inactivating 3' long terminal repeat (LTR) from
                     HIV-1"
     primer_bind     complement(4729..4747)
                     /label=pBRforEco
                     /note="pBR322 vectors, upsteam of EcoRI site, forward
                     primer"
     promoter        4815..4919
                     /gene="bla"
                     /label=AmpR promoter
     CDS             4920..5780
                     /codon_start=1
                     /gene="bla"
                     /product="beta-lactamase"
                     /label=AmpR
                     /note="confers resistance to ampicillin, carbenicillin, and
                     related antibiotics"
                     /translation="MSIQHFRVALIPFFAAFCLPVFAHPETLVKVKDAEDQLGARVGYI
                     ELDLNSGKILESFRPEERFPMMSTFKVLLCGAVLSRVDAGQEQLGRRIHYSQNDLVEYS
                     PVTEKHLTDGMTVRELCSAAITMSDNTAANLLLTTIGGPKELTAFLHNMGDHVTRLDRW
                     EPELNEAIPNDERDTTMPVAMATTLRKLLTGELLTLASRQQLIDWMEADKVAGPLLRSA
                     LPAGWFIADKSGAGERGSRGIIAALGPDGKPSRIVVIYTTGSQATMDERNRQIAEIGAS
                     LIKHW"
     primer_bind     complement(5138..5157)
                     /label=Amp-R
                     /note="Ampicillin resistance gene, reverse primer"
     rep_origin      5951..6539
                     /direction=RIGHT
                     /label=ori
                     /note="high-copy-number ColE1/pMB1/pBR322/pUC origin of
                     replication"
     primer_bind     6440..6459
                     /label=pBR322ori-F
                     /note="pBR322 origin, forward primer"
     primer_bind     6693..6710
                     /label=L4440
                     /note="L4440 vector, forward primer"
     primer_bind     6802..6821
                     /label=SV40pro-F
                     /note="SV40 promoter/origin, forward primer"
     protein_bind    6950..6971
                     /label=CAP binding site
                     /bound_moiety="E. coli catabolite activator protein"
                     /note="CAP binding activates transcription in the presence
                     of cAMP."
     promoter        6986..7016
                     /label=lac promoter
                     /note="promoter for the E. coli lac operon"
     protein_bind    7024..7040
                     /label=lac operator
                     /bound_moiety="lac repressor encoded by lacI"
                     /note="The lac repressor binds to the lac operator to
                     inhibit transcription in E. coli. This inhibition can be
                     relieved by adding lactose or
                     isopropyl-beta-D-thiogalactopyranoside (IPTG)."
     primer_bind     7029..7051
                     /label=M13/pUC Reverse
                     /note="In lacZ gene"
     primer_bind     7048..7064
                     /label=M13 rev
                     /note="common sequencing primer, one of multiple similar
                     variants"
     primer_bind     7048..7064
                     /label=M13 Reverse
                     /note="In lacZ gene. Also called M13-rev"
     primer_bind     7114..7133
                     /label=EBV-rev
                     /note="SV40 polyA terminator, reverse primer"
ORIGIN
        1 tggaagggct aattcactcc caaagaagac aagatatcct tgatctgtgg atctaccaca
       61 cacaaggcta cttccctgat tagcagaact acacaccagg gccaggggtc agatatccac
      121 tgacctttgg atggtgctac aagctagtac cagttgagcc agataaggta gaagaggcca
      181 ataaaggaga gaacaccagc ttgttacacc ctgtgagcct gcatgggatg gatgacccgg
      241 agagagaagt gttagagtgg aggtttgaca gccgcctagc atttcatcac gtggcccgag
      301 agctgcatcc ggagtacttc aagaactgct gatatcgagc ttgctacaag ggactttccg
      361 ctggggactt tccagggagg cgtggcctgg gcgggactgg ggagtggcga gccctcagat
      421 cctgcatata agcagctgct ttttgcctgt actgggtctc tctggttaga ccagatctga
      481 gcctgggagc tctctggcta actagggaac ccactgctta agcctcaata aagcttgcct
      541 tgagtgcttc aagtagtgtg tgcccgtctg ttgtgtgact ctggtaacta gagatccctc
      601 agaccctttt agtcagtgtg gaaaatctct agcagtggcg cccgaacagg gacttgaaag
      661 cgaaagggaa accagaggag ctctctcgac gcaggactcg gcttgctgaa gcgcgcacgg
      721 caagaggcga ggggcggcga ctggtgagta cgccaaaaat tttgactagc ggaggctaga
      781 aggagagaga tgggtgcgag agcgtcagta ttaagcgggg gagaattaga tcgcgatggg
      841 aaaaaattcg gttaaggcca gggggaaaga aaaaatataa attaaaacat atagtatggg
      901 caagcaggga gctagaacga ttcgcagtta atcctggcct gttagaaaca tcagaaggct
      961 gtagacaaat actgggacag ctacaaccat cccttcagac aggatcagaa gaacttagat
     1021 cattatataa tacagtagca accctctatt gtgtgcatca aaggatagag ataaaagaca
     1081 ccaaggaagc tttagacaag atagaggaag agcaaaacaa aagtaagacc accgcacagc
     1141 aagcggccgg ccgctgatct tcagacctgg aggaggagat atgagggaca attggagaag
     1201 tgaattatat aaatataaag tagtaaaaat tgaaccatta ggagtagcac ccaccaaggc
     1261 aaagagaaga gtggtgcaga gagaaaaaag agcagtggga ataggagctt tgttccttgg
     1321 gttcttggga gcagcaggaa gcactatggg cgcagcgtca atgacgctga cggtacaggc
     1381 cagacaatta ttgtctggta tagtgcagca gcagaacaat ttgctgaggg ctattgaggc
     1441 gcaacagcat ctgttgcaac tcacagtctg gggcatcaag cagctccagg caagaatcct
     1501 ggctgtggaa agatacctaa aggatcaaca gctcctgggg atttggggtt gctctggaaa
     1561 actcatttgc accactgctg tgccttggaa tgctagttgg agtaataaat ctctggaaca
     1621 gatttggaat cacacgacct ggatggagtg ggacagagaa attaacaatt acacaagctt
     1681 aatacactcc ttaattgaag aatcgcaaaa ccagcaagaa aagaatgaac aagaattatt
     1741 ggaattagat aaatgggcaa gtttgtggaa ttggtttaac ataacaaatt ggctgtggta
     1801 tataaaatta ttcataatga tagtaggagg cttggtaggt ttaagaatag tttttgctgt
     1861 actttctata gtgaatagag ttaggcaggg atattcacca ttatcgtttc agacccacct
     1921 cccaaccccg aggggacccg acaggcccga aggaatagaa gaagaaggtg gagagagaga
     1981 cagagacaga tccattcgat tagtgaacgg atctcgacgg tatcgccgaa ttgacaaatg
     2041 gcagtattca tccacaattt taaaagaaaa ggggggattg gggggtacag tgcaggggaa
     2101 agaatagtag acataatagc aacagacata caaactaaag aattacaaaa acaaattaca
     2161 aaaattcaaa attttcgggt ttattacagg gacagcagag atccagtttg gactagcgat
     2221 gctagctgat gcgggccctt cgagtggctc cggtgcccgt cagtgggcag agcgcacatc
     2281 gcccacagtc cccgagaagt tggggggagg ggtcggcaat tgaaccggtg cctagagaag
     2341 gtggcgcggg gtaaactggg aaagtgatgt cgtgtactgg ctccgccttt ttcccgaggg
     2401 tgggggagaa ccgtatataa gtgcagtagt cgccgtgaac gttctttttc gcaacgggtt
     2461 tgccgccaga acacaggtgt cgtgacgcgg ttccggttaa ggtgaacgcg tgcaggctgg
     2521 cgccaccatg ggttccaaaa ccatcgttct ttcggtcggc gaggctactc gcactctgac
     2581 tgagatccag tccaccgcag accgtcagat cttcgaagag aaggtcgggc ctctggtggg
     2641 tcggctgcgc ctcacggctt cgctccgtca aaacggagcc aagaccgcgt atcgcgtcaa
     2701 cctaaaactg gatcaggcgg acgtcgttga ttccggactt ccgaaagtgc gctacactca
     2761 ggtatggtcg cacgacgtga caatcgttgc gaatagcacc gaggcctcgc gcaaatcgtt
     2821 gtacgatttg accaagtccc tcgtcgcgac ctcgcaggtc gaagatcttg tcgtcaacct
     2881 tgtgccgctg ggccgtggtg gcggagggac tagtggaggt ggatccggaa gtatgcgtaa
     2941 aggcgaagag ctgttcactg gtgtcgtccc tattctggtg gaactggatg gtgatgtcaa
     3001 cggtcataag ttttccgtgc gtggcgaggg tgaaggtgac gcaactaatg gtaaactgac
     3061 gctgaagttc atctgtacta ctggtaaact gccggtacct tggccgactc tggtaacgac
     3121 gctgacttat ggtgttcagt gctttgctcg ttatccggac catatgaagc agcatgactt
     3181 cttcaagtcc gccatgccgg aaggctatgt gcaggaacgc acgatttcct ttaaggatga
     3241 cggcacgtac aaaacgcgtg cggaagtgaa atttgaaggc gataccctgg taaaccgcat
     3301 tgagctgaaa ggcattgact ttaaagaaga cggcaatatc ctgggccata agctggaata
     3361 caattttaac agccacaatg tttacatcac cgccgataaa caaaaaaatg gcattaaagc
     3421 gaattttaaa attcgccaca acgtggagga tggcagcgtg cagctggctg atcactacca
     3481 gcaaaacact ccaatcggtg atggtcctgt tctgctgcca gacaatcact atctgagcac
     3541 gcaaagcgtt ctgtctaaag atccgaacga gaaacgcgat catatggttc tgctggagtt
     3601 cgtaaccgca gcgggcatca cgcatggtat ggatgaactg tacaaatctg gcggccgctc
     3661 tggcatcgat gggagcctcg agccaaagaa aaagcggaaa gtgtaatcta gataatcaac
     3721 ctctggatta caaaatttgt gaaagattga ctggtattct taactatgtt gctcctttta
     3781 cgctatgtgg atacgctgct ttaatgcctt tgtatcatgc tattgcttcc cgtatggctt
     3841 tcattttctc ctccttgtat aaatcctggt tgctgtctct ttatgaggag ttgtggcccg
     3901 ttgtcaggca acgtggcgtg gtgtgcactg tgtttgctga cgcaaccccc actggttggg
     3961 gcattgccac cacctgtcag ctcctttccg ggactttcgc tttccccctc cctattgcca
     4021 cggcggaact catcgccgcc tgccttgccc gctgctggac aggggctcgg ctgttgggca
     4081 ctgacaattc cgtggtgttg tcggggaaat catcgtcctt tccttggctg ctcgcctgtg
     4141 ttgccacctg gattctgcgc gggacgtcct tctgctacgt cccttcggcc ctcaatccag
     4201 cggaccttcc ttcccgcggc ctgctgccgg ctctgcggcc tcttccgcgt cttcgccttc
     4261 gccctcagac gagtcggatc tccctttggg ccgcctcccc gcctgagatc ctttaagacc
     4321 aatgacttac aaggcagctg tagatcttag ccacttttta aaagaaaagg ggggactgga
     4381 agggctaatt cactcccaac gaagacaaga tctgcttttt gcttgtactg ggtctctctg
     4441 gttagaccag atctgagcct gggagctctc tggctaacta gggaacccac tgcttaagcc
     4501 tcaataaagc ttgccttgag tgcttcaagt agtgtgtgcc cgtctgttgt gtgactctgg
     4561 taactagaga tccctcagac ccttttagtc agtgtggaaa atctctagca gtagtagttc
     4621 atgtcatctt attattcagt atttataact tgcaaagaaa tgaatatcag agagtgagag
     4681 gcccgggtta attaaggaaa gggctagatc attcttgaag acgaaagggc ctcgtgatac
     4741 gcctattttt ataggttaat gtcatgataa taatggtttc ttagacgtca ggtggcactt
     4801 ttcggggaaa tgtgcgcgga acccctattt gtttattttt ctaaatacat tcaaatatgt
     4861 atccgctcat gagacaataa ccctgataaa tgcttcaata atattgaaaa aggaagagta
     4921 tgagtattca acatttccgt gtcgccctta ttcccttttt tgcggcattt tgccttcctg
     4981 tttttgctca cccagaaacg ctggtgaaag taaaagatgc tgaagatcag ttgggtgcac
     5041 gagtgggtta catcgaactg gatctcaaca gcggtaagat ccttgagagt tttcgccccg
     5101 aagaacgttt tccaatgatg agcactttta aagttctgct atgtggcgcg gtattatccc
     5161 gtgttgacgc cgggcaagag caactcggtc gccgcataca ctattctcag aatgacttgg
     5221 ttgagtactc accagtcaca gaaaagcatc ttacggatgg catgacagta agagaattat
     5281 gcagtgctgc cataaccatg agtgataaca ctgcggccaa cttacttctg acaacgatcg
     5341 gaggaccgaa ggagctaacc gcttttttgc acaacatggg ggatcatgta actcgccttg
     5401 atcgttggga accggagctg aatgaagcca taccaaacga cgagcgtgac accacgatgc
     5461 ctgtagcaat ggcaacaacg ttgcgcaaac tattaactgg cgaactactt actctagctt
     5521 cccggcaaca attaatagac tggatggagg cggataaagt tgcaggacca cttctgcgct
     5581 cggcccttcc ggctggctgg tttattgctg ataaatctgg agccggtgag cgtgggtctc
     5641 gcggtatcat tgcagcactg gggccagatg gtaagccctc ccgtatcgta gttatctaca
     5701 cgacggggag tcaggcaact atggatgaac gaaatagaca gatcgctgag ataggtgcct
     5761 cactgattaa gcattggtaa ctgtcagacc aagtttactc atatatactt tagattgatt
     5821 taaaacttca tttttaattt aaaaggatct aggtgaagat cctttttgat aatctcatga
     5881 ccaaaatccc ttaacgtgag ttttcgttcc actgagcgtc agaccccgta gaaaagatca
     5941 aaggatcttc ttgagatcct ttttttctgc gcgtaatctg ctgcttgcaa acaaaaaaac
     6001 caccgctacc agcggtggtt tgtttgccgg atcaagagct accaactctt tttccgaagg
     6061 taactggctt cagcagagcg cagataccaa atactgttct tctagtgtag ccgtagttag
     6121 gccaccactt caagaactct gtagcaccgc ctacatacct cgctctgcta atcctgttac
     6181 cagtggctgc tgccagtggc gataagtcgt gtcttaccgg gttggactca agacgatagt
     6241 taccggataa ggcgcagcgg tcgggctgaa cggggggttc gtgcacacag cccagcttgg
     6301 agcgaacgac ctacaccgaa ctgagatacc tacagcgtga gctatgagaa agcgccacgc
     6361 ttcccgaagg gagaaaggcg gacaggtatc cggtaagcgg cagggtcgga acaggagagc
     6421 gcacgaggga gcttccaggg ggaaacgcct ggtatcttta tagtcctgtc gggtttcgcc
     6481 acctctgact tgagcgtcga tttttgtgat gctcgtcagg ggggcggagc ctatggaaaa
     6541 acgccagcaa cgcggccttt ttacggttcc tggccttttg ctggcctttt gctcacatgt
     6601 tctttcctgc gttatcccct gattctgtgg ataaccgtat taccgccttt gagtgagctg
     6661 ataccgctcg ccgcagccga acgaccgagc gcagcgagtc agtgagcgag gaagcggaag
     6721 agcgcccaat acgcaaaccg cctctccccg cgcgttggcc gattcattaa tgcagcaagc
     6781 tcatggctga ctaatttttt ttatttatgc agaggccgag gccgcctcgg cctctgagct
     6841 attccagaag tagtgaggag gcttttttgg aggcctaggc ttttgcaaaa agctccccgt
     6901 ggcacgacag gtttcccgac tggaaagcgg gcagtgagcg caacgcaatt aatgtgagtt
     6961 agctcactca ttaggcaccc caggctttac actttatgct tccggctcgt atgttgtgtg
     7021 gaattgtgag cggataacaa tttcacacag gaaacagcta tgacatgatt acgaatttca
     7081 caaataaagc atttttttca ctgcattcta gttgtggttt gtccaaactc atcaatgtat
     7141 cttatcatgt ctggatcaac tggataactc aagctaacca aaatcatccc aaacttccca
     7201 ccccataccc tattaccact gccaattacc tgtggtttca tttactctaa acctgtgatt
     7261 cctctgaatt attttcattt taaagaaatt gtatttgtta aatatgtact acaaacttag
     7321 tagt
//
